>Addgene plasmid #243934 | pUPD3_PARTPRM_J23104 | addgene full sequence | sequence record 487740 | Addgene NGS Result
GGTCTCGGGAGTTGACAGCTAGCTCAGTCCTAGGTATTGTGCTAGCTCAAACGAGACCACTCATCGCCCA
ATCACTAGTGAATTCGTTCTATAGTGTCACCTAAATACCATAGAGCCGTTGGTCATAGCTGTTTCCTGTC
CAGGCATCATGACACGGTTATCCACAGAATCAGGGGATAACGCAGGAAAGAACATGTGAGCAAAAGGCCA
GCAAAAGGCCAGGAACCGTAAAAAGGCCGCGTTGCTGGCGTTTTTCCATAGGCTCCGCCCCCCTGACGAG
CATCACAAAAATCGACGCTCAAGTCAGAGGTGGCGAAACCCGACAGGACTATAAAGATACCAGGCGTTTC
CCCCTGGAAGCTCCCTCGTGCGCTCTCCTGTTCCGACCCTGCCGCTTACCGGATACCTGTCCGCCTTTCT
CCCTTCGGGAAGCGTGGCGCTTTCTCATAGCTCACGCTGTAGGTATCTCAGTTCGGTGTAGGTCGTTCGC
TCCAAGCTGGGCTGTGTGCACGAACCCCCCGTTCAGCCCGACCGCTGCGCCTTATCCGGTAACTATCGTC
TTGAGTCCAACCCGGTAAGACACGACTTATCGCCACTGGCAGCAGCCACTGGTAACAGGATTAGCAGAGC
GAGGTATGTAGGCGGTGCTACAGAGTTCTTGAAGTGGTGGCCTAACTACGGCTACACTAGAAGAACAGTA
TTTGGTATCTGCGCTCTGCTGAAGCCAGTTACCTTCGGAAAAAGAGTTGGTAGCTCTTGATCCGGCAAAC
AAACCACCGCTGGTAGCGGTGGTTTTTTTGTTTGCAAGCAGCAGATTACGCGCAGAAAAAAAGGATCTCA
AGAAGATCCTTTGATCTTTTCTACGGGGTCTGACGCTCAGTGGAACGAAAACTCACGTTAAGGGATTTTG
GTCATGAGATTATCAAAAAGGATCTTCACCTAGATCCTTTTGTGATGATCGGCACGTAAGAGGTTCCAAC
TTTCACCATAATGAAATAAGATCACTACCGGGCGTATTTTTTGAGTTATCGAGATTTTCAGGAGCTAAGG
AAGCTAAAATGGAGAAAAAAATCACTGGATATACCACCGTTGATATATCCCAATGGCATCGTAAAGAACA
TTTTGAGGCATTTCAGTCAGTTGCTCAATGTACCTATAACCAGACCGTTCAGCTGGATATTACGGCCTTT
TTAAAGACCGTAAAGAAAAATAAGCACAAGTTTTATCCGGCCTTTATTCACATTCTTGCCCGCCTGATGA
ATGCTCATCCGGAATTCCGTATGGCAATGAAAGACGGTGAGCTGGTGATATGGGATAGTGTTCACCCTTG
TTACACCGTTTTCCATGAGCAAACTGAAACGTTTTCATCGCTCTGGAGTGAATACCACGACGATTTCCGG
CAGTTTCTACACATATATTCGCAAGATGTGGCGTGTTACGGTGAAAACCTGGCCTATTTCCCTAAAGGGT
TTATTGAGAATATGTTTTTCGTGTCAGCCAATCCCTGGGTGAGTTTCACCAGTTTTGATTTAAACGTGGC
CAATATGGACAACTTCTTCGCCCCCGTTTTCACCATGGGCAAATATTATACGCAAGGCGACAAGGTGCTG
ATGCCGCTGGCGATTCAGGTTCATCATGCCGTTTGTGATGGCTTCCATGTCGGCAGAATGCTTAATGAAT
TACAACAGTACTGCGATGAGTGGCAGGGCGGGGCGTAATTTTTTTAAGGCAGTTATTGGTGCCCTTAAAC
GCCTGGTTGCTACGCCTGAATAAGTGATAATAAGCGGATGAATGGCAGAAATTCGATGATAAGCTGTCAA
ACATGATGT
[125 nt withheld, positions 1830-1954]
C
[91 nt withheld, positions 1956-2046]
AGGGTGATGGTTCACGTAGTGGGCCAGCGCCCTGATAGACGGTTTTTCGCCCTTTGACGTTGGAGTCCAC
GTTCTTT
[37 nt withheld, positions 2124-2160]
ACCCTATCTCGGTCTATTCTTTTGATTTATAAGGGATTTTGCCGATTTCGGCCTATTGGTTAAAAAATGA
GCTGATTTAACAAAAATTTAACGCGAATTTTAACAAAATATTAACGCTTACAATTTTAACATTGTAGAAA
CGCATGTAAAACGACGGCCAGTGAATTGTAATACGACTCACTATAGGGTGAATTCCGCTTAGGACCTTAG
ATATTGATCTCAA
Features (pLannotate 1.2.2; 9 found; start..end, strand, type, name):
     12..37      +  promoter       J23119(SpeI) promoter (fragment): bacterial promoter (Registry of Standard Biological Parts BBa J23119) modified to end with an SpeI site
     88..106     -  promoter       SP6 promoter: promoter for bacteriophage SP6 RNA polymerase
    253..841     -  rep_origin     ori: high-copy-number ColE1/pMB1/pBR322/pUC origin of replication
    956..1058    +  promoter       cat promoter: promoter of the E. coli cat gene encoding chloramphenicol acetyltransferase
   1059..1715    +  CDS            cat: CAT_ECOLX - Experimental evidence at protein level: Swiss-Prot protein existence level 1. This enzyme is an effector of chloramphenicol resistance in bacteria. From Escherichia coli. This protein is used as a marker in many commonly used cloning vectors, such as pACYC184.
   1803..1820    -  promoter       tet promoter (fragment): E. coli promoter for tetracycline efflux protein gene
   1831..2286    +  rep_origin     f1 ori (sequence partly withheld): f1 bacteriophage origin of replication; arrow indicates direction of (+) strand synthesis
   2305..2326    -  CDS            lacZα (fragment): LacZα fragment of β-galactosidase; lacZ fragment
   2329..2347    +  promoter       T7 promoter: promoter for bacteriophage T7 RNA polymerase
