[The description below was written by a language model from this plasmid's Addgene catalogue record and pLannotate feature annotations shown in this document.]
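Description:
pUPD3_PARTPRM_J23104 is a small (about 2.4 kb) GoldenBraid2.0 part-domestication plasmid that stores a single standardized DNA part, the synthetic constitutive bacterial promoter J23104, in the pUPD3 entry vector. It belongs to a GoldenBraid2.0 toolkit adapted for E. coli and other enteric bacteria. The plasmid replicates from a high-copy ColE1/pUC-type origin and is selected with chloramphenicol through a cat gene driven by its native cat promoter. An f1 phage origin is also present, which in principle allows production of single-stranded DNA.

The payload is only 36 bp and, as the record notes, supplies promoter activity without a ribosome binding site, so a separate RBS part must be added during assembly to obtain translation of a downstream coding sequence. The automated annotation labels this region as a fragment of the J23119 promoter. This most likely reflects the close sequence similarity among the members of the Anderson constitutive promoter family, of which J23119 is the consensus, rather than a different insert. Flanking the part are T7 and SP6 phage promoters and a short lacZα remnant, typical leftovers of a cloning site in which a lacZα screening cassette was replaced by the insert. A small tet promoter fragment is also detected in the backbone and appears to have no functional role.

Although catalogued as a bacterial expression vector, the plasmid drives no gene of its own. It serves as a source of the promoter part, which is released and joined with RBS, coding sequence and terminator parts by Golden Gate assembly to build transcriptional units. The specific restriction sites and overhangs are not given in the record.
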