Addgene plasmid #243934: pUPD3_PARTPRM_J23104
Purpose: GoldenBraid2.0 Constitutive promoter, lacking ribosome binding site.
Depositing lab: Christophe Herman. Depositing organization: Baylor College of Medicine. Publication: GoldenBraid2.0 E. coli: a comprehensive and characterized toolkit for enterics. Cooke MB, Welch KT, Ramirez LD, Wen AX, Marciano DC, Herman C. Synth Biol (Oxf). 2025 Aug 14;10(1):ysaf015. doi: 10.1093/synbio/ysaf015. eCollection 2025. PubMed 40927394.
Backbone
  Vector backbone: pUPD3
  Vector type: Bacterial Expression
Growth in bacteria
  Bacterial resistance: Chloramphenicol, 25 μg/mL
  Growth temperature: 37°C
  Growth strain: DH5alpha
  Copy number: High Copy
Gene/Insert
  Gene/Insert name: J23104
  Species: Synthetic
  Insert size (bp): 36
  Cloning method: Golden Gate
Terms and licenses: Academic/Nonprofit Terms; Industry Terms: Not Available to Industry
How to cite: pUPD3_PARTPRM_J23104 was a gift from Christophe Herman (Addgene plasmid # 243934 ; http://n2t.net/addgene:243934 ; RRID:Addgene_243934)
